Addgene plasmid #205705: BFP-Rab5CA (Q79L)
Purpose: Mammalian expression of BFP-tagged mutant Rab5CA
Depositing lab: Randy Schekman. Depositing organization: University of California, Berkeley. Publication: Unconventional secretion of alpha-synuclein mediated by palmitoylated DNAJC5 oligomers. Wu S, Hernandez Villegas NC, Sirkis DW, Thomas-Wright I, Wade-Martins R, Schekman R. Elife. 2023 Jan 10;12:e85837. doi: 10.7554/eLife.85837. PubMed 36626307.
Backbone
  Vector backbone: pCMV
  Vector type: Mammalian Expression
Growth in bacteria
  Bacterial resistance: Kanamycin, 50 μg/mL
  Growth temperature: 37°C
  Growth strain: DH5alpha
  Copy number: Unknown
Gene/Insert
  Gene/Insert name: RAB5A
  Species: H. sapiens (human)
  Mutation: Q79L
  Entrez Gene: RAB5A (a.k.a. RAB5)
  Cloning method: Gibson Cloning
Terms and licenses: Academic/Nonprofit Terms; Industry Terms: Not Available to Industry
How to cite: BFP-Rab5CA (Q79L) was a gift from Randy Schekman (Addgene plasmid # 205705 ; http://n2t.net/addgene:205705 ; RRID:Addgene_205705)
