[The description below was written by a language model from this plasmid's Addgene catalogue record and pLannotate feature annotations shown in this document.]
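Description:
BFP-Rab5CA (Q79L) is a 5,319-nt mammalian expression plasmid built on a pCMV backbone and assembled by Gibson cloning. It is used to express a blue-fluorescent fusion of a mutant human RAB5A GTPase. In bacteria it replicates from a high-copy ColE1/pUC-type origin and is selected with kanamycin. An f1 phage origin is also present. The resistance cassette is the dual-purpose NeoR/KanR gene (Tn5 aminoglycoside phosphotransferase). It sits behind both a bacterial bla promoter and the SV40 enhancer/early promoter and ends in an HSV TK polyadenylation signal. The same marker can therefore support G418 selection in mammalian cells. The short ble, bGH poly(A) and SV40 large T annotations are only fragments, most likely backbone remnants rather than functional elements.

The expression unit is driven by the human cytomegalovirus immediate early enhancer and promoter. The TagBFP coding sequence comes first, followed by a short multiple-cloning-site remnant that serves as a linker and then the RAB5A open reading frame. This places the fluorescent protein at the N-terminus of Rab5. Transcripts terminate at the SV40 poly(A) signal. RAB5A is a small GTPase that cycles between GTP- and GDP-bound states and recruits effectors for early endosomal membrane trafficking and fusion. Q79L is the well-known GTPase-deficient substitution that holds Rab5 in its active form, which is the "CA" (constitutively active) in the name. This mutant is widely used to generate enlarged early endosomes whose lumen and limiting membrane can be resolved by microscopy. The record states the purpose only as mammalian expression of BFP-tagged mutant Rab5, and the associated study concerns unconventional secretion of alpha-synuclein mediated by DNAJC5.
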