Features (pLannotate 1.2.2; 16 found; start..end, strand, type, name):
      1..304     +  enhancer       CMV enhancer: human cytomegalovirus immediate early enhancer
    305..508     +  promoter       CMV promoter: human cytomegalovirus (CMV) immediate early promoter
    553..1251    +  CDS            TagBFP: TagBFP is a basic (constitutively fluorescent) blue fluorescent protein published in 2008, derived from Entacmaea quadricolor. It is reported to be a very rapidly-maturing monomer with very low acid sensitivity.
   1252..1268    +  misc_feature   MCS (fragment): multiple cloning site
   1270..1914    +  CDS            RAB5A: RAB5A_HUMAN - Also known as RAB5. Experimental evidence at protein level: Swiss-Prot protein existence level 1. Small GTPase which cycles between active GTP-bound and inactive GDP-bound states. In its active state, binds to a variety of effector proteins to regulate cellular responses such as of intracellular membrane trafficking, from the formation of transport vesicles to their fusion with membranes. Active GTP-bound form is able to recruit to membranes different sets of downstream effectors directly responsible for vesicle formation, movement, tethering and fusion. RAB5A is required for the
   1940..2024    +  CDS            large T antigen (fragment): large T antigen from SV40 (simian virus 40)
   2047..2168    +  polyA_signal   SV40 poly(A) signal: SV40 polyadenylation signal
   2202..2630    -  rep_origin     f1 ori (sequence partly withheld): f1 bacteriophage origin of replication; arrow indicates direction of (+) strand synthesis
   2657..2761    +  promoter       AmpR promoter: bla
   2763..3120    +  promoter       SV40 promoter: SV40 enhancer and early promoter
   3155..3949    +  CDS            NeoR/KanR: aminoglycoside phosphotransferase from Tn5; aph(3')-II (or nptII); confers resistance to neomycin, kanamycin, and G418 (Geneticin®)
   3970..4122    +  CDS            ble (fragment): BLE_KLEPN - Experimental evidence at protein level: Swiss-Prot protein existence level 1. Binding protein with a strong affinity to the bleomycin family of antibiotics. Binds to CL990; an antimitotic-antibiotic compound. From Klebsiella pneumoniae.
   4181..4228    +  polyA_signal   HSV TK poly(A) signal: herpes simplex virus thymidine kinase polyadenylation signal (Cole and Stacy, 1985)
   4319..4335    -  polyA_signal   bGH poly(A) signal (fragment): bovine growth hormone polyadenylation signal
   4557..5145    +  rep_origin     ori: high-copy-number ColE1/pMB1/pBR322/pUC origin of replication
   5260..5319    +  enhancer       CMV enhancer (fragment): human cytomegalovirus immediate early enhancer
>Addgene plasmid #205705 | BFP-Rab5CA (Q79L) | addgene full sequence | sequence record 420309 | Addgene NGS Result
CGTTACATAACTTACGGTAAATGGCCCGCCTGGCTGACCGCCCAACGACCCCCGCCCATTGACGTCAATA
ATGACGTATGTTCCCATAGTAACGCCAATAGGGACTTTCCATTGACGTCAATGGGTGGAGTATTTACGGT
AAACTGCCCACTTGGCAGTACATCAAGTGTATCATATGCCAAGTACGCCCCCTATTGACGTCAATGACGG
TAAATGGCCCGCCTGGCATTATGCCCAGTACATGACCTTATGGGACTTTCCTACTTGGCAGTACATCTAC
GTATTAGTCATCGCTATTACCATGGTGATGCGGTTTTGGCAGTACATCAATGGGCGTGGATAGCGGTTTG
ACTCACGGGGATTTCCAAGTCTCCACCCCATTGACGTCAATGGGAGTTTGTTTTGGCACCAAAATCAACG
GGACTTTCCAAAATGTCGTAACAACTCCGCCCCATTGACGCAAATGGGCGGTAGGCGTGTACGGTGGGAG
GTCTATATAAGCAGAGCTGGTTTAGTGAACCGTCAGATCCGCTAGCGCTACCGGTCGCCACCATGAGCGA
GCTGATTAAGGAGAACATGCACATGAAGCTGTACATGGAGGGCACCGTGGACAACCATCACTTCAAGTGC
ACATCCGAGGGCGAAGGCAAGCCCTACGAGGGCACCCAGACCATGAGAATCAAGGTGGTCGAGGGCGGCC
CTCTCCCCTTCGCCTTCGACATCCTGGCTACTAGCTTCCTCTACGGCAGCAAGACCTTCATCAACCACAC
CCAGGGCATCCCCGACTTCTTCAAGCAGTCCTTCCCTGAGGGCTTCACATGGGAGAGAGTCACCACATAC
GAAGACGGGGGCGTGCTGACCGCTACCCAGGACACCAGCCTCCAGGACGGCTGCCTCATCTACAACGTCA
AGATCAGAGGGGTGAACTTCACATCCAACGGCCCTGTGATGCAGAAGAAAACACTCGGCTGGGAGGCCTT
CACCGAGACGCTGTACCCCGCTGACGGCGGCCTGGAAGGCAGAAACGACATGGCCCTGAAGCTCGTGGGC
GGGAGCCATCTGATCGCAAACGCCAAGACCACATATAGATCCAAGAAACCCGCTAAGAACCTCAAGATGC
CTGGCGTCTACTATGTGGACTACAGACTGGAAAGAATCAAGGAGGCCAACAACGAGACCTACGTCGAGCA
GCACGAGGTGGCAGTGGCCAGATACTGCGACCTCCCTAGCAAACTGGGGCACAAGCTTAATTCTCGAGCT
CAAGCTTCTATGGCTAGTCGAGGCGCAACAAGACCCAACGGGCCAAATACTGGAAATAAAATATGCCAGT
TCAAACTAGTACTTCTGGGAGAGTCCGCTGTTGGCAAATCAAGCCTAGTGCTTCGTTTTGTGAAAGGCCA
ATTTCATGAATTTCAAGAGAGTACCATTGGGGCTGCTTTTCTAACCCAAACTGTATGTCTTGATGACACT
ACAGTAAAGTTTGAAATATGGGATACAGCTGGTCTCGAACGATACCATAGCCTAGCACCAATGTACTACA
GAGGAGCACAAGCAGCCATAGTTGTATATGATATCACAAATGAGGAGTCCTTTGCAAGAGCAAAAAATTG
GGTTAAAGAACTTCAGAGGCAAGCAAGTCCTAACATTGTAATAGCTTTATCGGGAAACAAGGCCGACCTA
GCAAATAAAAGAGCAGTAGATTTCCAGGAAGCACAGTCCTATGCAGATGACAATAGTTTATTATTCATGG
AGACATCCGCTAAAACATCAATGAATGTAAATGAAATATTCATGGCAATAGCTAAAAAATTGCCAAAGAA
TGAACCACAAAATCCAGGAGCAAATTCTGCCAGAGGAAGAGGAGTAGACCTTACCGAACCCACACAACCA
ACCAGGAATCAGTGTTGTAGTAACTGAGGATCCACCGGATCTAGATAACTGATCATAATCAGCCATACCA
CATTTGTAGAGGTTTTACTTGCTTTAAAAAACCTCCCACACCTCCCCCTGAACCTGAAACATAAAATGAA
TGCAATTGTTGTTGTTAACTTGTTTATTGCAGCTTATAATGGTTACAAATAAAGCAATAGCATCACAAAT
TTCACAAATAAAGCATTTTTTTCACTGCATTCTAGTTGTGGTTTGTCCAAACTCATCAATGTATCTTAAC
GCGTAAATTGTAAGCGTTAATATTTTGTTAAAATTCGCGTTAAATTTTTGTTAAATCAGCTCATTTTTTA
ACCAATAGGCCGAAATCGGCAAAATCCCTTATAAATCAAAAGAATAGACCGAGATAGGGT
[37 nt withheld, positions 2301-2337]
AAAGAACGTGGACTCCAACGTCAAAGG
[49 nt withheld, positions 2365-2413]
T
[91 nt withheld, positions 2415-2505]
G
[124 nt withheld, positions 2507-2630]
CAGGTGGCACTTTTCGGGGAAATGTGCGCGGAACCCCTATTTGTTTATTTTTCTAAATACATTCAAATAT
GTATCCGCTCATGAGACAATAACCCTGATAAATGCTTCAATAATATTGAAAAAGGAAGAGTCCTGAGGCG
GAAAGAACCAGCTGTGGAATGTGTGTCAGTTAGGGTGTGGAAAGTCCCCAGGCTCCCCAGCAGGCAGAAG
TATGCAAAGCATGCATCTCAATTAGTCAGCAACCAGGTGTGGAAAGTCCCCAGGCTCCCCAGCAGGCAGA
AGTATGCAAAGCATGCATCTCAATTAGTCAGCAACCATAGTCCCGCCCCTAACTCCGCCCATCCCGCCCC
TAACTCCGCCCAGTTCCGCCCATTCTCCGCCCCATGGCTGACTAATTTTTTTTATTTATGCAGAGGCCGA
GGCCGCCTCGGCCTCTGAGCTATTCCAGAAGTAGTGAGGAGGCTTTTTTGGAGGCCTAGGCTTTTGCAAA
GATCGATCAAGAGACAGGATGAGGATCGTTTCGCATGATTGAACAAGATGGATTGCACGCAGGTTCTCCG
GCCGCTTGGGTGGAGAGGCTATTCGGCTATGACTGGGCACAACAGACAATCGGCTGCTCTGATGCCGCCG
TGTTCCGGCTGTCAGCGCAGGGGCGCCCGGTTCTTTTTGTCAAGACCGACCTGTCCGGTGCCCTGAATGA
ACTGCAAGACGAGGCAGCGCGGCTATCGTGGCTGGCCACGACGGGCGTTCCTTGCGCAGCTGTGCTCGAC
GTTGTCACTGAAGCGGGAAGGGACTGGCTGCTATTGGGCGAAGTGCCGGGGCAGGATCTCCTGTCATCTC
ACCTTGCTCCTGCCGAGAAAGTATCCATCATGGCTGATGCAATGCGGCGGCTGCATACGCTTGATCCGGC
TACCTGCCCATTCGACCACCAAGCGAAACATCGCATCGAGCGAGCACGTACTCGGATGGAAGCCGGTCTT
GTCGATCAGGATGATCTGGACGAAGAGCATCAGGGGCTCGCGCCAGCCGAACTGTTCGCCAGGCTCAAGG
CGAGCATGCCCGACGGCGAGGATCTCGTCGTGACCCATGGCGATGCCTGCTTGCCGAATATCATGGTGGA
AAATGGCCGCTTTTCTGGATTCATCGACTGTGGCCGGCTGGGTGTGGCGGACCGCTATCAGGACATAGCG
TTGGCTACCCGTGATATTGCTGAAGAGCTTGGCGGCGAATGGGCTGACCGCTTCCTCGTGCTTTACGGTA
TCGCCGCTCCCGATTCGCAGCGCATCGCCTTCTATCGCCTTCTTGACGAGTTCTTCTGAGCGGGACTCTG
GGGTTCGAAATGACCGACCAAGCGACGCCCAACCTGCCATCACGAGATTTCGATTCCACCGCCGCCTTCT
ATGAAAGGTTGGGCTTCGGAATCGTTTTCCGGGACGCCGGCTGGATGATCCTCCAGCGCGGGGATCTCAT
GCTGGAGTTCTTCGCCCACCCTAGGGGGAGGCTAACTGAAACACGGAAGGAGACAATACCGGAAGGAACC
CGCGCTATGACGGCAATAAAAAGACAGAATAAAACGCACGGTGTTGGGTCGTTTGTTCATAAACGCGGGG
TTCGGTCCCAGGGCTGGCACTCTGTCGATACCCCACCGAGACCCCATTGGGGCCAATACGCCCGCGTTTC
TTCCTTTTCCCCACCCCACCCCCCAAGTTCGGGTGAAGGCCCAGGGCTCGCAGCCAACGTCGGGGCGGCA
GGCCCTGCCATAGCCTCAGGTTACTCATATATACTTTAGATTGATTTAAAACTTCATTTTTAATTTAAAA
GGATCTAGGTGAAGATCCTTTTTGATAATCTCATGACCAAAATCCCTTAACGTGAGTTTTCGTTCCACTG
AGCGTCAGACCCCGTAGAAAAGATCAAAGGATCTTCTTGAGATCCTTTTTTTCTGCGCGTAATCTGCTGC
TTGCAAACAAAAAAACCACCGCTACCAGCGGTGGTTTGTTTGCCGGATCAAGAGCTACCAACTCTTTTTC
CGAAGGTAACTGGCTTCAGCAGAGCGCAGATACCAAATACTGTTCTTCTAGTGTAGCCGTAGTTAGGCCA
CCACTTCAAGAACTCTGTAGCACCGCCTACATACCTCGCTCTGCTAATCCTGTTACCAGTGGCTGCTGCC
AGTGGCGATAAGTCGTGTCTTACCGGGTTGGACTCAAGACGATAGTTACCGGATAAGGCGCAGCGGTCGG
GCTGAACGGGGGGTTCGTGCACACAGCCCAGCTTGGAGCGAACGACCTACACCGAACTGAGATACCTACA
GCGTGAGCTATGAGAAAGCGCCACGCTTCCCGAAGGGAGAAAGGCGGACAGGTATCCGGTAAGCGGCAGG
GTCGGAACAGGAGAGCGCACGAGGGAGCTTCCAGGGGGAAACGCCTGGTATCTTTATAGTCCTGTCGGGT
TTCGCCACCTCTGACTTGAGCGTCGATTTTTGTGATGCTCGTCAGGGGGGCGGAGCCTATGGAAAAACGC
CAGCAACGCGGCCTTTTTACGGTTCCTGGCCTTTTGCTGGCCTTTTGCTCACATGTTCTTTCCTGCGTTA
TCCCCTGATTCTGTGGATAACCGTATTACCGCCATGCATTAGTTATTAATAGTAATCAATTACGGGGTCA
TTAGTTCATAGCCCATATATGGAGTTCCG
